Addgene plasmid #80519: Rab27b cds in pGem-T Easy
Purpose: Can be used for in situ hybridisation or other purposes
Depositing lab: Rob Parton. Depositing organization: University of Queensland, Institute for Molecular Bioscience. Publication: A plasmid library of full-length zebrafish rab proteins for in vivo cell biology. Hall TE, Martel N, Lo HP, Xiong Z, Parton RG. Cell Logist. 2017 Mar 1;7(1):e1301151. doi: 10.1080/21592799.2017.1301151. eCollection 2017. PubMed 28396820.
Backbone
  Vector backbone: pGemT easy
  Backbone manufacturer: Promega
Growth in bacteria
  Bacterial resistance: Ampicillin, 100 μg/mL
  Growth temperature: 37°C
  Growth strain: DH5alpha
  Copy number: High Copy
Gene/Insert
  Gene/Insert name: rab27b
  Species: D. rerio (zebrafish)
  Entrez Gene: rab27b (a.k.a. si:ch1073-112i17.1)
Terms and licenses: Academic/Nonprofit Terms; Industry Terms: Not Available to Industry
How to cite: Rab27b cds in pGem-T Easy was a gift from Rob Parton (Addgene plasmid # 80519 ; http://n2t.net/addgene:80519 ; RRID:Addgene_80519)
