[The description below was written by a language model from this plasmid's Addgene catalogue record and pLannotate feature annotations shown in this document.]
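Description:
Rab27b cds in pGem-T Easy is a small (about 3.7 kb) bacterial cloning plasmid carrying the coding sequence of zebrafish (Danio rerio) rab27b in the commercial pGEM-T Easy TA-cloning backbone. It is maintained in E. coli through a high-copy ColE1/pUC-type origin and selected with ampicillin via the β-lactamase (AmpR) gene and its own promoter. The backbone also contains an f1 phage origin, which allows single-stranded DNA production. Also present are the lac promoter, operator and CAP site together with lacZα sequence, which normally support blue/white screening. Here the lacZα reading frame is interrupted by the insert.

The insert lies between the bacteriophage SP6 and T7 promoters, which face inward from opposite sides of the cloning site. The annotation software labels this roughly 650 bp open reading frame by similarity to human RAB27B, but the catalogue entry identifies it as the zebrafish orthologue. It encodes a small Rab-family GTPase associated with late endocytic and secretory membrane traffic. In the sequenced record the coding sequence is on the minus strand, the same strand as the T7 promoter and opposite to SP6. This implies that T7 transcription would yield sense RNA and SP6 transcription antisense RNA.

There is no eukaryotic promoter, tag or reporter, so the plasmid is not an expression vector for animal cells. It serves as a template for in vitro transcription, for example to make riboprobes for in situ hybridisation as the record states, and as a source clone for subcloning the rab27b coding sequence. It belongs to a library of full-length zebrafish rab clones.
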