Features (pLannotate 1.2.2; 13 found; start..end, strand, type, name):
      4..22      -  promoter       T7 promoter: promoter for bacteriophage T7 RNA polymerase
     25..182     +  CDS            lacZα (fragment): LacZα fragment of β-galactosidase; lacZ fragment
    186..614     +  rep_origin     f1 ori (sequence partly withheld): f1 bacteriophage origin of replication; arrow indicates direction of (+) strand synthesis
    642..692     -  misc_feature   bom (fragment): basis of mobility region from pBR322
    719..823     +  promoter       AmpR promoter: bla
    824..1684    +  CDS            AmpR: β-lactamase; bla; confers resistance to ampicillin, carbenicillin, and related antibiotics
   1855..2443    +  rep_origin     ori: high-copy-number ColE1/pMB1/pBR322/pUC origin of replication
   2626..2718    +  CDS            lacI (fragment): lac repressor; lacI; The lac repressor binds to the lac operator to inhibit transcription in E. coli. This inhibition can be relieved by adding lactose or isopropyl-β-D-thiogalactopyranoside (IPTG).
   2731..2752    +  protein_bind   CAP binding site: CAP binding activates transcription in the presence of cAMP. E. coli catabolite activator protein
   2767..2797    +  promoter       lac promoter: promoter for the E. coli lac operon
   2805..2821    +  protein_bind   lac operator: The lac repressor binds to the lac operator to inhibit transcription in E. coli. This inhibition can be relieved by adding lactose or isopropyl-β-D-thiogalactopyranoside (IPTG). lac repressor encoded by lacI
   2863..2881    +  promoter       SP6 promoter: promoter for bacteriophage SP6 RNA polymerase
   2965..3615    -  CDS            RAB27B: RB27B_HUMAN - Experimental evidence at protein level: Swiss-Prot protein existence level 1. Small GTPase which cycles between active GTP-bound and inactive GDP-bound states. In its active state, binds to a variety of effector proteins to regulate homeostasis of late endocytic pathway, including endosomal positioning, maturation and secretion (PubMed:30771381). Plays a role in NTRK2/TRKB axonal anterograde transport by facilitating the association of NTRK2/TRKB with KLC1 (PubMed:21775604). May be involved in targeting uroplakins to urothelial apical membranes (By similarity). From Homo sapiens
>Addgene plasmid #80519 | Rab27b cds in pGem-T Easy | addgene full sequence | sequence record 176642 | Addgene NGS Result
CGCCCTATAGTGAGTCGTATTACAATTCACTGGCCGTCGTTTTACAACGTCGTGACTGGGAAAACCCTGG
CGTTACCCAACTTAATCGCCTTGCAGCACATCCCCCTTTCGCCAGCTGGCGTAATAGCGAAGAGGCCCGC
ACCGATCGCCCTTCCCAACAGTTGCGCAGCCTGAATGGCGAATGG
[124 nt withheld, positions 186-309]
C
[91 nt withheld, positions 311-401]
A
[49 nt withheld, positions 403-451]
CCTTTGACGTTGGAGTCCACGTTCTTT
[37 nt withheld, positions 479-515]
ACCCTATCTCGGTCTATTCTTTTGATTTATAAGGGATTTTGCCGATTTCGGCCTATTGGTTAAAAAATGA
GCTGATTTAACAAAAATTTAACGCGAATTTTAACAAAATATTAACGCTTACAATTTCCTGATGCGGTATT
TTCTCCTTACGCATCTGTGCGGTATTTCACACCGCATCAGGTGGCACTTTTCGGGGAAATGTGCGCGGAA
CCCCTATTTGTTTATTTTTCTAAATACATTCAAATATGTATCCGCTCATGAGACAATAACCCTGATAAAT
GCTTCAATAATATTGAAAAAGGAAGAGTATGAGTATTCAACATTTCCGTGTCGCCCTTATTCCCTTTTTT
GCGGCATTTTGCCTTCCTGTTTTTGCTCACCCAGAAACGCTGGTGAAAGTAAAAGATGCTGAAGATCAGT
TGGGTGCACGAGTGGGTTACATCGAACTGGATCTCAACAGCGGTAAGATCCTTGAGAGTTTTCGCCCCGA
AGAACGTTTTCCAATGATGAGCACTTTTAAAGTTCTGCTATGTGGCGCGGTATTATCCCGTATTGACGCC
GGGCAAGAGCAACTCGGTCGCCGCATACACTATTCTCAGAATGACTTGGTTGAGTACTCACCAGTCACAG
AAAAGCATCTTACGGATGGCATGACAGTAAGAGAATTATGCAGTGCTGCCATAACCATGAGTGATAACAC
TGCGGCCAACTTACTTCTGACAACGATCGGAGGACCGAAGGAGCTAACCGCTTTTTTGCACAACATGGGG
GATCATGTAACTCGCCTTGATCGTTGGGAACCGGAGCTGAATGAAGCCATACCAAACGACGAGCGTGACA
CCACGATGCCTGTAGCAATGGCAACAACGTTGCGCAAACTATTAACTGGCGAACTACTTACTCTAGCTTC
CCGGCAACAATTAATAGACTGGATGGAGGCGGATAAAGTTGCAGGACCACTTCTGCGCTCGGCCCTTCCG
GCTGGCTGGTTTATTGCTGATAAATCTGGAGCCGGTGAGCGTGGGTCTCGCGGTATCATTGCAGCACTGG
GGCCAGATGGTAAGCCCTCCCGTATCGTAGTTATCTACACGACGGGGAGTCAGGCAACTATGGATGAACG
AAATAGACAGATCGCTGAGATAGGTGCCTCACTGATTAAGCATTGGTAACTGTCAGACCAAGTTTACTCA
TATATACTTTAGATTGATTTAAAACTTCATTTTTAATTTAAAAGGATCTAGGTGAAGATCCTTTTTGATA
ATCTCATGACCAAAATCCCTTAACGTGAGTTTTCGTTCCACTGAGCGTCAGACCCCGTAGAAAAGATCAA
AGGATCTTCTTGAGATCCTTTTTTTCTGCGCGTAATCTGCTGCTTGCAAACAAAAAAACCACCGCTACCA
GCGGTGGTTTGTTTGCCGGATCAAGAGCTACCAACTCTTTTTCCGAAGGTAACTGGCTTCAGCAGAGCGC
AGATACCAAATACTGTTCTTCTAGTGTAGCCGTAGTTAGGCCACCACTTCAAGAACTCTGTAGCACCGCC
TACATACCTCGCTCTGCTAATCCTGTTACCAGTGGCTGCTGCCAGTGGCGATAAGTCGTGTCTTACCGGG
TTGGACTCAAGACGATAGTTACCGGATAAGGCGCAGCGGTCGGGCTGAACGGGGGGTTCGTGCACACAGC
CCAGCTTGGAGCGAACGACCTACACCGAACTGAGATACCTACAGCGTGAGCTATGAGAAAGCGCCACGCT
TCCCGAAGGGAGAAAGGCGGACAGGTATCCGGTAAGCGGCAGGGTCGGAACAGGAGAGCGCACGAGGGAG
CTTCCAGGGGGAAACGCCTGGTATCTTTATAGTCCTGTCGGGTTTCGCCACCTCTGACTTGAGCGTCGAT
TTTTGTGATGCTCGTCAGGGGGGCGGAGCCTATGGAAAAACGCCAGCAACGCGGCCTTTTTACGGTTCCT
GGCCTTTTGCTGGCCTTTTGCTCACATGTTCTTTCCTGCGTTATCCCCTGATTCTGTGGATAACCGTATT
ACCGCCTTTGAGTGAGCTGATACCGCTCGCCGCAGCCGAACGACCGAGCGCAGCGAGTCAGTGAGCGAGG
AAGCGGAAGAGCGCCCAATACGCAAACCGCCTCTCCCCGCGCGTTGGCCGATTCATTAATGCAGCTGGCA
CGACAGGTTTCCCGACTGGAAAGCGGGCAGTGAGCGCAACGCAATTAATGTGAGTTAGCTCACTCATTAG
GCACCCCAGGCTTTACACTTTATGCTTCCGGCTCGTATGTTGTGTGGAATTGTGAGCGGATAACAATTTC
ACACAGGAAACAGCTATGACCATGATTACGCCAAGCTATTTAGGTGACACTATAGAATACTCAAGCTATG
CATCCAACGCGTTGGGAGCTCTCCCATATGGTCGACCTGCAGGCGGCCGCGAATTCACTAGTGATTTCAG
CATGCACACTTCTTCTGTTGGGCAGGTGCGGCGCTCAGTTTGCTGCTGCCGTCGCTGGTGTTTGCGTCTG
CGCTGGGCTTCTCCACACACTGCTCCATCCGCTTCATCACCAGATCCAGCAGCGTCACCACAGCCTTGTC
CACCTCAGAGCCCGTCGCTGCACTCGTCTCGAAGTACGGGATGCCGTATTTGTCTGCGAGTTCTTTCGCT
TGTTTCTCCTGAACTTCTCTCTGGTCGGCTAGATCTGCTTTATTTCCCACCAGCACGATATCTGGATTCT
CACAATATGCATTAGCCTGGAGCTGACTCATCCAGTTCCTGACGTTGAGAAAGCTCTGCTGGCTGGTCAG
ATCAAACATCAGCAGAAAACCCATGGCATCCCTGAAGAATGCAGTGGTCAAACTCCTGAACCTCTCCTGT
CCCGCAGTGTCCCACAGCTGCAGGTGAACCTTAAAGGTTTTCCCCGTCGTCCCATTGGGGCTGTTAGTCG
TATAAACCACTCTCTTTTCCCTGAAGTCGATGCCCACGGTGGTGATGAATTTGGGGTTGAACTTGTTATC
TGTGTATCGGTAGAGGAAAGTGGTCTTGCCGACCCCGGAGTCCCCCAAAGCCAGGAGTTTGATCAGATAA
TCGTAATCTCCATCGGTCATAGTGCTGCTGGAGCTGAACATAATCGAATTCCCGCGGCCGCCATGGCGGC
CGGGAGCATGCGACGTCGGGCCCAATT
